>Addgene plasmid #123571 | pMK-petD 3'UTR | depositor partial sequence | sequence record 235765 | petD 3'UTR
ATTTTTAAATTGATTCAATTGTGAAATAACACGACATGTGTATCTAGGGAATAGTTTCTTCAAAGCGAAT
TCTCCCTAGATACATCTATTCAATTTAATTCTGAATTTATTTTGAATATATGATATATTAATATATTAAT
TGTGCTAAAGAGTTTCAATCTATTTTCACTAAGTAAGTCCAATAGAT
