LOCUS       Exported 2505 bp ds-DNA circular SYN 13-MAY-2021
DEFINITION  MoChlo kit.
ACCESSION   .
VERSION     .
KEYWORDS    pMK-petD 3'UTR
SOURCE      synthetic DNA construct
  ORGANISM  synthetic DNA construct
REFERENCE   1 (bases 1 to 2505)
  AUTHORS   Occhialini A, Piatek A, Pfotenhauer AC, Frazier TP, Stewart CN,
            Lenaghan S
  TITLE     MoChlo: A versatile modular cloning toolbox for chloroplast
            biotechnology.
  JOURNAL   Plant Physiol. 2019 Jan 24. pii: pp.18.01220. doi:
            10.1104/pp.18.01220.
  PUBMED    30679266
REFERENCE   2 (bases 1 to 2505)
  AUTHORS   .
  TITLE     Direct Submission
  JOURNAL   Exported May 13, 2021 from SnapGene Server 1.1.58
            http://www.snapgene.com
FEATURES             Location/Qualifiers
     source          1..2505
                     /organism="synthetic DNA construct"
                     /mol_type="other DNA"
     primer_bind     278..300
                     /label=M13/pUC Forward
                     /note="In lacZ gene"
     primer_bind     292..309
                     /label=M13 Forward
                     /note="In lacZ gene. Also called M13-F20 or M13 (-21)
                     Forward"
     primer_bind     293..309
                     /label=M13 fwd
                     /note="common sequencing primer, one of multiple similar
                     variants"
     primer_bind     320..339
                     /label=T7
                     /note="T7 promoter, forward primer"
     promoter        320..338
                     /label=T7 promoter
                     /note="promoter for bacteriophage T7 RNA polymerase"
     CDS             343..354
                     /codon_start=1
                     /product="Factor Xa recognition and cleavage site"
                     /label=Factor Xa site
                     /translation="IEGR"
     primer_bind     complement(711..728)
                     /label=L4440
                     /note="L4440 vector, forward primer"
     rep_origin      complement(821..1409)
                     /direction=LEFT
                     /label=ori
                     /note="high-copy-number ColE1/pMB1/pBR322/pUC origin of
                     replication"
     primer_bind     complement(901..920)
                     /label=pBR322ori-F
                     /note="pBR322 origin, forward primer"
     CDS             complement(1583..2377)
                     /codon_start=1
                     /product="aminoglycoside phosphotransferase"
                     /label=NeoR/KanR
                     /note="confers resistance to neomycin, kanamycin, and G418
                     (Geneticin(R))"
                     /translation="MIEQDGLHAGSPAAWVERLFGYDWAQQTIGCSDAAVFRLSAQGRP
                     VLFVKTDLSGALNELQDEAARLSWLATTGVPCAAVLDVVTEAGRDWLLLGEVPGQDLLS
                     SHLAPAEKVSIMADAMRRLHTLDPATCPFDHQAKHRIERARTRMEAGLVDQDDLDEEHQ
                     GLAPAELFARLKASMPDGEDLVVTHGDACLPNIMVENGRFSGFIDCGRLGVADRYQDIA
                     LATRDIAEELGGEWADRFLVLYGIAAPDSQRIAFYRLLDEFF"
     promoter        complement(2378..2482)
                     /gene="bla"
                     /label=AmpR promoter
ORIGIN
        1 ctaaattgta agcgttaata ttttgttaaa attcgcgtta aatttttgtt aaatcagctc
       61 attttttaac caataggccg aaatcggcaa aatcccttat aaatcaaaag aatagaccga
      121 gatagggttg agtggccgct acagggcgct cccattcgcc attcaggctg cgcaactgtt
      181 gggaagggcg tttcggtgcg ggcctcttcg ctattacgcc agctggcgaa agggggatgt
      241 gctgcaaggc gattaagttg ggtaacgcca gggttttccc agtcacgacg ttgtaaaacg
      301 acggccagtg agcgcgacgt aatacgactc actatagggc gaattgaagg aaggccgtca
      361 aggccgcatc aacgagctcg gtctcagctt atttttaaat tgattcaatt gtgaaataac
      421 acgacatgtg tatctaggga atagtttctt caaagcgaat tctccctaga tacatctatt
      481 caatttaatt ctgaatttat tttgaatata tgatatatta atatattaat tgtgctaaag
      541 agtttcaatc tattttcact aagtaagtcc aatagatcgc ttgagaccgg taccctctgg
      601 gcctcatggg ccttcctttc actgcccgct ttccagtcgg gaaacctgtc gtgccagctg
      661 cattaacatg gtcatagctg tttccttgcg tattgggcgc tctccgcttc ctcgctcact
      721 gactcgctgc gctcggtcgt tcgggtaaag cctggggtgc ctaatgagca aaaggccagc
      781 aaaaggccag gaaccgtaaa aaggccgcgt tgctggcgtt tttccatagg ctccgccccc
      841 ctgacgagca tcacaaaaat cgacgctcaa gtcagaggtg gcgaaacccg acaggactat
      901 aaagatacca ggcgtttccc cctggaagct ccctcgtgcg ctctcctgtt ccgaccctgc
      961 cgcttaccgg atacctgtcc gcctttctcc cttcgggaag cgtggcgctt tctcatagct
     1021 cacgctgtag gtatctcagt tcggtgtagg tcgttcgctc caagctgggc tgtgtgcacg
     1081 aaccccccgt tcagcccgac cgctgcgcct tatccggtaa ctatcgtctt gagtccaacc
     1141 cggtaagaca cgacttatcg ccactggcag cagccactgg taacaggatt agcagagcga
     1201 ggtatgtagg cggtgctaca gagttcttga agtggtggcc taactacggc tacactagaa
     1261 gaacagtatt tggtatctgc gctctgctga agccagttac cttcggaaaa agagttggta
     1321 gctcttgatc cggcaaacaa accaccgctg gtagcggtgg tttttttgtt tgcaagcagc
     1381 agattacgcg cagaaaaaaa ggatctcaag aagatccttt gatcttttct acggggtctg
     1441 acgctcagtg gaacgaaaac tcacgttaag ggattttggt catgagatta tcaaaaagga
     1501 tcttcaccta gatcctttta aattaaaaat gaagttttaa atcaatctaa agtatatatg
     1561 agtaaacttg gtctgacagt tattagaaaa attcatccag cagacgataa aacgcaatac
     1621 gctggctatc cggtgccgca atgccataca gcaccagaaa acgatccgcc cattcgccgc
     1681 ccagttcttc cgcaatatca cgggtggcca gcgcaatatc ctgataacga tccgccacgc
     1741 ccagacggcc gcaatcaata aagccgctaa aacggccatt ttccaccata atgttcggca
     1801 ggcacgcatc accatgggtc accaccagat cttcgccatc cggcatgctc gctttcagac
     1861 gcgcaaacag ctctgccggt gccaggccct gatgttcttc atccagatca tcctgatcca
     1921 ccaggcccgc ttccatacgg gtacgcgcac gttcaatacg atgtttcgcc tgatgatcaa
     1981 acggacaggt cgccgggtcc agggtatgca gacgacgcat ggcatccgcc ataatgctca
     2041 ctttttctgc cggcgccaga tggctagaca gcagatcctg acccggcact tcgcccagca
     2101 gcagccaatc acggcccgct tcggtcacca catccagcac cgccgcacac ggaacaccgg
     2161 tggtggccag ccagctcaga cgcgccgctt catcctgcag ctcgttcagc gcaccgctca
     2221 gatcggtttt cacaaacagc accggacgac cctgcgcgct cagacgaaac accgccgcat
     2281 cagagcagcc aatggtctgc tgcgcccaat catagccaaa cagacgttcc acccacgctg
     2341 ccgggctacc cgcatgcagg ccatcctgtt caatcatact cttccttttt caatattatt
     2401 gaagcattta tcagggttat tgtctcatga gcggatacat atttgaatgt atttagaaaa
     2461 ataaacaaat aggggttccg cgcacatttc cccgaaaagt gccac
//
